>Addgene plasmid #62196 | pZT-C13-L1 | addgene full sequence | sequence record 430963 | Addgene NGS Result
GCTGCTTCGCGATGTACGGGCCAGATATACGCGTTGACATTGATTATTGACTAGTTATTAATAGTAATCA
ATTACGGGGTCATTAGTTCATAGCCCATATATGGAGTTCCGCGTTACATAACTTACGGTAAATGGCCCGC
CTGGCTGACCGCCCAACGACCCCCGCCCATTGACGTCAATAATGACGTATGTTCCCATAGTAACGCCAAT
AGGGACTTTCCATTGACGTCAATGGGTGGAGTATTTACGGTAAACTGCCCACTTGGCAGTACATCAAGTG
TATCATATGCCAAGTACGCCCCCTATTGACGTCAATGACGGTAAATGGCCCGCCTGGCATTATGCCCAGT
ACATGACCTTATGGGACTTTCCTACTTGGCAGTACATCTACGTATTAGTCATCGCTATTACCATGGTGAT
GCGGTTTTGGCAGTACATCAATGGGCGTGGATAGCGGTTTGACTCACGGGGATTTCCAAGTCTCCACCCC
ATTGACGTCAATGGGAGTTTGTTTTGGCACCAAAATCAACGGGACTTTCCAAAATGTCGTAACAACTCCG
CCCCATTGACGCAAATGGGCGGTAGGCGTGTACGGTGGGAGGTCTATATAAGCAGAGCTCTCTGGCTAAC
TAGAGAACCCACTGCTTACTGGCTTATCGAAATTAATACGACTCACTATAGGGAGACCCAAGCTGGCTAG
CGTTTAAACTTAAGCTGATCCACTAGTCCAGTGTGGTGGAATTCGCCATGGACTACAAAGACCATGACGG
TGATTATAAAGATCATGACATCGATTACAAGGATGACGATGACAAGATGGCCCCCAAGAAGAAGAGGAAG
GTGGGCATCCACGGGGTACCTATGGTGGACTTGAGGACACTCGGTTATTCGCAACAGCAACAGGAGAAAA
TCAAGCCTAAGGTCAGGAGCACCGTCGCGCAACACCACGAGGCGCTTGTGGGGCATGGCTTCACTCATGC
GCATATTGTCGCGCTTTCACAGCACCCTGCGGCGCTTGGGACGGTGGCTGTCAAATACCAAGATATGATT
GCGGCCCTGCCCGAAGCCACGCACGAGGCAATTGTAGGGGTCGGTAAACAGTGGTCGGGAGCGCGAGCAC
TTGAGGCCTTGCTGACTGTGGCGGGTGAGCTTAGGGGGCCTCCGCTCCAGCTCGACACCGGGCAGCTGCT
GAAGATCGCGAAGAGAGGGGGAGTAACAGCGGTAGAGGCAGTGCACGCCTGGCGCAATGCGCTCACCGGG
GCCCCCCTGAACCTGACCCCGGACCAAGTGGTGGCTATCGCCAGCCACGATGGCGGCAAGCAAGCGCTCG
AAACGGTGCAGCGGCTGTTGCCGGTGCTGTGCCAGGACCATGGCCTGACCCCGGACCAAGTGGTGGCTAT
CGCCAGCAACGGTGGCGGCAAGCAAGCGCTCGAAACGGTGCAGCGGCTGTTGCCGGTGCTGTGCCAGGAC
CATGGCCTGACCCCGGACCAAGTGGTGGCTATCGCCAGCAACGGTGGCGGCAAGCAAGCGCTCGAAACGG
TGCAGCGGCTGTTGCCGGTGCTGTGCCAGGACCATGGCCTGACCCCGGACCAAGTGGTGGCTATCGCCAG
CAACATTGGCGGCAAGCAAGCGCTCGAAACGGTGCAGCGGCTGTTGCCGGTGCTGTGCCAGGACCATGGC
CTGACTCCGGACCAAGTGGTGGCTATCGCCAGCCACGATGGCGGCAAGCAAGCGCTCGAAACGGTGCAGC
GGCTGTTGCCGGTGCTGTGCCAGGACCATGGCCTGACTCCGGACCAAGTGGTGGCTATCGCCAGCCACGA
TGGCGGCAAGCAAGCGCTCGAAACGGTGCAGCGGCTGTTGCCGGTGCTGTGCCAGGACCATGGCCTGACT
CCGGACCAAGTGGTGGCTATCGCCAGCCACGATGGCGGCAAGCAAGCGCTCGAAACGGTGCAGCGGCTGT
TGCCGGTGCTGTGCCAGGACCATGGCCTGACCCCGGACCAAGTGGTGGCTATCGCCAGCAACGGTGGCGG
CAAGCAAGCGCTCGAAACGGTGCAGCGGCTGTTGCCGGTGCTGTGCCAGGACCATGGCCTGACCCCGGAC
CAAGTGGTGGCTATCGCCAGCAACGGTGGCGGCAAGCAAGCGCTCGAAACGGTGCAGCGGCTGTTGCCGG
TGCTGTGCCAGGACCATGGCCTGACTCCGGACCAAGTGGTGGCTATCGCCAGCCACGATGGCGGCAAGCA
AGCGCTCGAAACGGTGCAGCGGCTGTTGCCGGTGCTGTGCCAGGACCATGGCCTGACCCCGGACCAAGTG
GTGGCTATCGCCAGCAACGGTGGCGGCAAGCAAGCGCTCGAAACGGTGCAGCGGCTGTTGCCGGTGCTGT
GCCAGGACCATGGCCTGACTCCGGACCAAGTGGTGGCTATCGCCAGCCACGATGGCGGCAAGCAAGCGCT
CGAAACGGTGCAGCGGCTGTTGCCGGTGCTGTGCCAGGACCATGGCCTGACTCCGGACCAAGTGGTGGCT
ATCGCCAGCCACGATGGCGGCAAGCAAGCGCTCGAAACGGTGCAGCGGCTGTTGCCGGTGCTGTGCCAGG
ACCATGGCCTGACTCCGGACCAAGTGGTGGCTATCGCCAGCCACGATGGCGGCAAGCAAGCGCTCGAAAC
GGTGCAGCGGCTGTTGCCGGTGCTGTGCCAGGACCATGGCCTGACCCCGGACCAAGTGGTGGCTATCGCC
AGCAACATTGGCGGCAAGCAAGCGCTCGAAACGGTGCAGCGGCTGTTGCCGGTGCTGTGCCAGGACCATG
GCCTGACCCCGGACCAAGTGGTGGCTATCGCCAGCAACGGTGGCGGCAAGCAAGCGCTCGAAACGGTGCA
GCGGCTGTTGCCGGTGCTGTGCCAGGACCATGGCCTGACCCCGGACCAAGTGGTGGCTATCGCCAGCAAC
GGTGGCGGCAAGCAAGCGCTCGAAAGCATTGTGGCCCAGCTGAGCCGGCCTGATCCGGCGTTGGCCGCGT
TGACCAACGACCATCTGGTGGCGTTGGCATGTCTTGGTGGACGTCCCGCGCTCGATGCAGTCAAAAAGGG
TCTGCCTCATGCTCCCGCATTGATCAAAAGAACCAACCGGCGGATTCCCGAGAGAACTTCCCATCGAGTC
GCGGGATCCCAACTAGTCAAAAGTGAACTGGAGGAGAAGAAATCTGAACTTCGTCATAAATTGAAATATG
TGCCTCATGAATATATTGAATTAATTGAAATTGCCAGAAATTCCACTCAGGATAGAATTCTTGAAATGAA
GGTAATGGAATTTTTTATGAAAGTTTATGGATATAGAGGTAAACATTTGGGTGGATCAAGGAAACCGGAC
GGAGCAATTTATACTGTCGGATCTCCTATTGATTACGGTGTGATCGTGGATACTAAAGCTTATAGCGGAG
GTTATAATCTGCCAATTGGCCAAGCAGATGAAATGCAACGATATGTCGAAGAAAATCAAACACGAAACAA
ACATATCAACCCTAATGAATGGTGGAAAGTCTATCCATCTTCTGTAACGGAATTTAAGTTTTTATTTGTG
AGTGGTCACTTTAAAGGAAACTACAAAGCTCAGCTTACACGATTAAATCATATCACTAATTGTAATGGAG
CTGTTCTTAGTGTAGAAGAGCTTTTAATTGGTGGAGAAATGATTAAAGCCGGCACATTAACCTTAGAGGA
AGTCAGACGGAAATTTAATAACGGCGAGATAAACTTTAGATCTTGATAACTCGAGTCTAGAGGGCCCGTT
TAAACCCGCTGATCAGCCTCGACTGTGCCTTCTAGTTGCCAGCCATCTGTTGTTTGCCCCTCCCCCGTGC
CTTCCTTGACCCTGGAAGGTGCCACTCCCACTGTCCTTTCCTAATAAAATGAGGAAATTGCATCGCATTG
TCTGAGTAGGTGTCATTCTATTCTGGGGGGTGGGGTGGGGCAGGACAGCAAGGGGGAGGATTGGGAAGAC
AATAGCAGGCATGCTGGGGATGCGGTGGGCTCTATGGCTTCTACTGGGCGGTTTTATGGACAGCAAGCGA
ACCGGAATTGCCAGCTGGGGCGCCCTCTGGTAAGGTTGGGAAGCCCTGCAAAGTAAACTGGATGGCTTTC
TTGCCGCCAAGGATCTGATGGCGCAGGGGATCAAGCTCTGATCAAGAGACAGGATGAGGATCGTTTCGCA
TGATTGAACAAGATGGATTGCACGCAGGTTCTCCGGCCGCTTGGGTGGAGAGGCTATTCGGCTATGACTG
GGCACAACAGACAATCGGCTGCTCTGATGCCGCCGTGTTCCGGCTGTCAGCGCAGGGGCGCCCGGTTCTT
TTTGTCAAGACCGACCTGTCCGGTGCCCTGAATGAACTGCAAGACGAGGCAGCGCGGCTATCGTGGCTGG
CCACGACGGGCGTTCCTTGCGCAGCTGTGCTCGACGTTGTCACTGAAGCGGGAAGGGACTGGCTGCTATT
GGGCGAAGTGCCGGGGCAGGATCTCCTGTCATCTCACCTTGCTCCTGCCGAGAAAGTATCCATCATGGCT
GATGCAATGCGGCGGCTGCATACGCTTGATCCGGCTACCTGCCCATTCGACCACCAAGCGAAACATCGCA
TCGAGCGAGCACGTACTCGGATGGAAGCCGGTCTTGTCGATCAGGATGATCTGGACGAAGAGCATCAGGG
GCTCGCGCCAGCCGAACTGTTCGCCAGGCTCAAGGCGAGCATGCCCGACGGCGAGGATCTCGTCGTGACC
CATGGCGATGCCTGCTTGCCGAATATCATGGTGGAAAATGGCCGCTTTTCTGGATTCATCGACTGTGGCC
GGCTGGGTGTGGCGGACCGCTATCAGGACATAGCGTTGGCTACCCGTGATATTGCTGAAGAGCTTGGCGG
CGAATGGGCTGACCGCTTCCTCGTGCTTTACGGTATCGCCGCTCCCGATTCGCAGCGCATCGCCTTCTAT
CGCCTTCTTGACGAGTTCTTCTGAATTATTAACGCTTACAATTTCCTGATGCGGTATTTTCTCCTTACGC
ATCTGTGCGGTATTTCACACCGCATCAGGTGGCACTTTTCGGGGAAATGTGCGCGGAACCCCTATTTGTT
TATTTTTCTAAATACATTCAAATATGTATCCGCTCATGAGACAATAACCCTGATAAATGCTTCAATAATA
GCACGTGCTAAAACTTCATTTTTAATTTAAAAGGATCTAGGTGAAGATCCTTTTTGATAATCTCATGACC
AAAATCCCTTAACGTGAGTTTTCGTTCCACTGAGCGTCAGACCCCGTAGAAAAGATCAAAGGATCTTCTT
GAGATCCTTTTTTTCTGCGCGTAATCTGCTGCTTGCAAACAAAAAAACCACCGCTACCAGCGGTGGTTTG
TTTGCCGGATCAAGAGCTACCAACTCTTTTTCCGAAGGTAACTGGCTTCAGCAGAGCGCAGATACCAAAT
ACTGTTCTTCTAGTGTAGCCGTAGTTAGGCCACCACTTCAAGAACTCTGTAGCACCGCCTACATACCTCG
CTCTGCTAATCCTGTTACCAGTGGCTGCTGCCAGTGGCGATAAGTCGTGTCTTACCGGGTTGGACTCAAG
ACGATAGTTACCGGATAAGGCGCAGCGGTCGGGCTGAACGGGGGGTTCGTGCACACAGCCCAGCTTGGAG
CGAACGACCTACACCGAACTGAGATACCTACAGCGTGAGCTATGAGAAAGCGCCACGCTTCCCGAAGGGA
GAAAGGCGGACAGGTATCCGGTAAGCGGCAGGGTCGGAACAGGAGAGCGCACGAGGGAGCTTCCAGGGGG
AAACGCCTGGTATCTTTATAGTCCTGTCGGGTTTCGCCACCTCTGACTTGAGCGTCGATTTTTGTGATGC
TCGTCAGGGGGGCGGAGCCTATGGAAAAACGCCAGCAACGCGGCCTTTTTACGGTTCCTGGCCTTTTGCT
GGCCTTTTGCTCACATGTTCTT
Features (pLannotate 1.2.2; 13 found; start..end, strand, type, name):
     36..415     +  enhancer       CMV enhancer: human cytomegalovirus immediate early enhancer
    416..619     +  promoter       CMV promoter: human cytomegalovirus (CMV) immediate early promoter
    615..648     +  LTR            5' LTR (truncated) (fragment): truncated 5' long terminal repeat (LTR) from HIV-1
    664..682     +  promoter       T7 promoter: promoter for bacteriophage T7 RNA polymerase
    751..816     +  CDS            3xFLAG: three tandem FLAG® epitope tags, followed by an enterokinase cleavage site
    814..1374    +  CDS            avrBs3 (fragment): AVRB3_XANEU - Experimental evidence at protein level: Swiss-Prot protein existence level 1. Avirulence protein. Acts as a transcription factor in C.annuum plants. In susceptible plants lacking the Bs3 resistance gene induces expression of a number of genes, including genes homologous to a family of auxin-induced genes, alpha-expansin genes, pectate lyase, anthocyanidin glucoside rhamnosyl transferase and at least one transcription factor, UPA20. Their expression leads to plant hypertrophy in mesophyll cells, probably mainly mediated by UPA20 (PubMed:17962565). In resistant plants induces the h
   2965..3171    +  CDS            avrBs3 (fragment): AVRB3_XANEU - Experimental evidence at protein level: Swiss-Prot protein existence level 1. Avirulence protein. Acts as a transcription factor in C.annuum plants. In susceptible plants lacking the Bs3 resistance gene induces expression of a number of genes, including genes homologous to a family of auxin-induced genes, alpha-expansin genes, pectate lyase, anthocyanidin glucoside rhamnosyl transferase and at least one transcription factor, UPA20. Their expression leads to plant hypertrophy in mesophyll cells, probably mainly mediated by UPA20 (PubMed:17962565). In resistant plants induces the h
   3160..3747    +  CDS            FokI cleavage domain: nonspecific DNA cleavage domain of the FokI endonuclease (Li et al., 1992) must dimerize to be catalytically active
   3803..4027    +  polyA_signal   bGH poly(A) signal: bovine growth hormone polyadenylation signal
   4200..4994    +  CDS            NeoR/KanR: aminoglycoside phosphotransferase from Tn5; aph(3')-II (or nptII); confers resistance to neomycin, kanamycin, and G418 (Geneticin®)
   5015..5065    -  misc_feature   bom (fragment): basis of mobility region from pBR322
   5092..5180    +  promoter       AmpR promoter (fragment): bla
   5319..5907    +  rep_origin     ori: high-copy-number ColE1/pMB1/pBR322/pUC origin of replication
