[The description below was written by a language model from this plasmid's Addgene catalogue record and pLannotate feature annotations shown in this document.]
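Description:
pZT-C13-L1 is a mammalian TALEN expression plasmid of about 6 kb, built on the pZT backbone, which was designed to accept repeat arrays assembled with the Golden Gate TALEN kit. It encodes the left-hand member of a TALEN pair directed at the CLYBL locus on human chromosome 13. The plasmid is propagated in E. coli as a high-copy vector from a ColE1/pUC-type origin and is selected with kanamycin through a Tn5 aminoglycoside phosphotransferase (NeoR/KanR) gene. The feature table shows no dedicated mammalian promoter for this marker, so its use for G418 selection in mammalian cells is not supported by the record.

The expression cassette is driven by the human CMV immediate-early enhancer and promoter, with a T7 promoter downstream. The open reading frame begins with a 3xFLAG epitope tag, followed by an N-terminal segment derived from the Xanthomonas TAL effector AvrBs3. Next comes an unannotated central region that corresponds to the custom RVD repeat array inserted through BsmBI sites, which were destroyed during cloning. A C-terminal AvrBs3 segment follows and is fused to the nonspecific FokI cleavage domain. A bovine growth hormone polyadenylation signal terminates the transcript. No nuclear localisation signal is annotated.

Because FokI must dimerise to cut, this construct is meant to be co-delivered with a matching right-hand CLYBL TALEN, so that the two bind flanking half-sites and make a double-strand break. According to the associated publication, the pair was used for targeted transgene and reporter knock-in at CLYBL in human induced pluripotent stem cells and neural stem cells.
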