Addgene plasmid #62196: pZT-C13-L1
Purpose: Chr.13/CLYBL TALEN expression vector
Depositing lab: Jizhong Zou. Depositing organization: National Heart, Lung, and Blood Institute (NHLBI). Publication: Transcription activator-like effector nuclease (TALEN)-mediated CLYBL targeting enables enhanced transgene expression and one-step generation of dual reporter human induced pluripotent stem cell (iPSC) and neural stem cell (NSC) lines. Cerbini T, Funahashi R, Luo Y, Liu C, Park K, Rao M, Malik N, Zou J. PLoS One. 2015 Jan 14;10(1):e0116032. doi: 10.1371/journal.pone.0116032. eCollection 2015. PONE-D-14-41442 PubMed 25587899.
Backbone
  Vector backbone: pZT
  Backbone size w/o insert (bp): 4681
  Total vector size (bp): 5973
  Modifications to backbone: Compatible with Golden Gate TALEN kit
  Vector type: TALEN
Growth in bacteria
  Bacterial resistance: Kanamycin, 50 μg/mL
  Growth temperature: 37°C
  Growth strain: DH5alpha
  Copy number: High Copy
Gene/Insert
  Gene/Insert name: Left CLYBL TALEN
  Species: Synthetic
  Insert size (bp): 3009
  Promoter: CMV
  Cloning method: Restriction Enzyme; 5′ cloning site BsmBI (destroyed during cloning); 3′ cloning site BsmBI (destroyed during cloning)
  Sequencing primers: 5′ TCGCGAAGAGAGGGGGAGTAAC; 3′ ACCAAGACATGCCAACGCCACC
Terms and licenses: Academic/Nonprofit Terms; Industry Terms: Not Available to Industry
Depositor comments: pZT-C13/CLYBL TALENs were assembled using RVD monomers from Golden Gate TALEN kit 1.0 (TALEN Kit #1000000016) and a mammalian TALEN expression vector pZT
How to cite: pZT-C13-L1 was a gift from Jizhong Zou (Addgene plasmid # 62196 ; http://n2t.net/addgene:62196 ; RRID:Addgene_62196)
