>Addgene plasmid #62196 | pZT-C13-L1 | addgene partial sequence | sequence record 108663 | CMV-F 5'-CGCAAATGGGCGGTAGGCGTG-3'
CTATATAAGCAGAGCTCTCTGGCTAACTAGAGAACCCACTGCTTACTGGCTTATCGAAATTAATACGACT
CACTATAGGGAGACCCAAGCTGGCTAGCGTTTAAACTTAAGCTGATCCACTAGTCCAGTGTGGTGGAATT
CGCCATGGACTACAAAGACCATGACGGTGATTATAAAGATCATGACATCGATTACAAGGATGACGATGAC
AAGATGGCCCCCAAGAAGAAGAGGAAGGTGGGCATCCACGGGGTACCTATGGTGGACTTGAGGACACTCG
GTTATTCGCAACAGCAACAGGAGAAAATCAAGCCTAAGGTCAGGAGCACCGTCGCGCAACACCACGAGGC
GCTTGTGGGGCATGGCTTCACTCATGCGCATATTGTCGCGCTTTCACAGCACCCTGCGGCGCTTGGGACG
GTGGCTGTCAAATACCAAGATATGATTGCGGCCCTGCCCGAAGCCACGCACGAGGCAATTGTAGGGGTCG
GTAAACAGTGGTCGGGAGCGCGAGCACTTGAGGCCTTGCTGACTGTGGCGGGTGAGCTTAGGGGGCCTCC
GCTCCAGCTCGACACCGGGCAGCTGCTGAAGATCGCGAAGAGAGGGGGAGTAACAGCGGTAGAGGCAGTG
CACGCCTGGCGCAATGCGCTCACCGGGGCCCCCCTGAACCTGACCCCGGACCAAGTGGTGGCTATCGCCA
GCCACGATGGCGGCAAGCAAGCGCTCGAAACGGTGCAGCGGCTGTTGCCGGTGCTGTGCCAGGACCATGG
CCTGACCCCGGACCAAGTGGTGGCTATCGCCAGCAACGGTGGCGGCAAGCAAGCGCTCGAAACGGTGCAG
CGGCTGTTGCCGGTGCTGTGCCAGGACCATGGCCTGACCCCGGACCAAGTGGTGGCTATCGCCAGCAACG
GTGGCGGCAAGCAAGCGCTCGAAACGGTGCAGCGGCTGTTGCCGGTGCTGTGCCAGGACCATGGCCTGAC
CCCGGACCAAGTGGTGGCTATCGCCAGCAACATTGGCGGCAAGCAAGCGCTCGAAACGGTGCA
