>Addgene plasmid #62196 | pZT-C13-L1 | addgene partial sequence | sequence record 108665 | BGH-rev 5'-TAGAAGGCACAGTCGAGG-3'
GGGCCCTCTAGACTCGAGTTATCAAGATCTAAAGTTTATCTCGCCGTTATTAAATTTCCGTCTGACTTCC
TCTAAGGTTAATGTGCCGGCTTTAATCATTTCTCCACCAATTAAAAGCTCTTCTACACTAAGAACAGCTC
CATTACAATTAGTGATATGATTTAATCGTGTAAGCTGAGCTTTGTAGTTTCCTTTAAAGTGACCACTCAC
AAATAAAAACTTAAATTCCGTTACAGAAGATGGATAGACTTTCCACCATTCATTAGGGTTGATATGTTTG
TTTCGTGTTTGATTTTCTTCGACATATCGTTGCATTTCATCTGCTTGGCCAATTGGCAGATTATAACCTC
CGCTATAAGCTTTAGTATCCACGATCACACCGTAATCAATAGGAGATCCGACAGTATAAATTGCTCCGTC
CGGTTTCCTTGATCCACCCAAATGTTTACCTCTATATCCATAAACTTTCATAAAAAATTCCATTACCTTC
ATTTCAAGAATTCTATCCTGAGTGGAATTTCTGGCAATTTCAATTAATTCAATATATTCATGAGGCACAT
ATTTCAATTTATGACGAAGTTCAGATTTCTTCTCCTCCAGTTCACTTTTGACTAGTTGGGATCCCGCGAC
TCGATGGGAAGTTCTCTCGGGAATCCGCCGGTTGGTTCTTTTGATCAATGCGGGAGCATGAGGCAGACCC
TTTTTGACTGCATCGAGCGCGGGACGTCCACCAAGACATGCCAACGCCACCAGATGGTCGTTGGTCAACG
CGGCCAACGCCGGATCAGGCCGGCTCAGCTGGGCCACAATGCTTTCGAGCGCTTGCTTGCCGCCACCGTT
GCTGGCGATAGCCACCACTTGGTCCGGGGTCAGGCCATGGTCCTGGCACAGCACCGGCAACAGCCGCTGC
ACCGTTTCGAGCGCTTGCTTGCCGCCAC
