>Addgene plasmid #62196 | pZT-C13-L1 | addgene partial sequence | sequence record 110270 | JDS-TALEN-F 5'-TAGGGGTCGGTAAACAGTGG-3'
TGAGGCCTTGCTGACTGTGGCGGGTGAGCTTAGGGGGCCTCCGCTCCAGCTCGACACCGGGCAGCTGCTG
AAGATCGCGAAGAGAGGGGGAGTAACAGCGGTAGAGGCAGTGCACGCCTGGCGCAATGCGCTCACCGGGG
CCCCCCTGAACCTGACCCCGGACCAAGTGGTGGCTATCGCCAGCCACGATGGCGGCAAGCAAGCGCTCGA
AACGGTGCAGCGGCTGTTGCCGGTGCTGTGCCAGGACCATGGCCTGACCCCGGACCAAGTGGTGGCTATC
GCCAGCAACGGTGGCGGCAAGCAAGCGCTCGAAACGGTGCAGCGGCTGTTGCCGGTGCTGTGCCAGGACC
ATGGCCTGACCCCGGACCAAGTGGTGGCTATCGCCAGCAACGGTGGCGGCAAGCAAGCGCTCGAAACGGT
GCAGCGGCTGTTGCCGGTGCTGTGCCAGGACCATGGCCTGACCCCGGACCAAGTGGTGGCTATCGCCAGC
AACATTGGCGGCAAGCAAGCGCTCGAAACGGTGCAGCGGCTGTTGCCGGTGCTGTGCCAGGACCATGGCC
TGACTCCGGACCAAGTGGTGGCTATCGCCAGCCACGATGGCGGCAAGCAAGCGCTCGAAACGGTGCAGCG
GCTGTTGCCGGTGCTGTGCCAGGACCATGGCCTGACTCCGGACCAAGTGGTGGCTATCGCCAGCCACGAT
GGCGGCAAGCAAGCGCTCGAAACGGTGCAGCGGCTGTTGCCGGTGCTGTGCCAGGACCATGGCCTGACTC
CGGACCAAGTGGTGGCTATCGCCAGCCACGATGGCGGCAAGCAAGCGCTCGAAACGGTGCAGCGGCTGTT
GCCGGTGCTGTGCCAGGACCATGGCCTGACCCCGGACCAAGTGGTGGCTATCGCCAGCAACGGTGGCG
