>Addgene plasmid #62196 | pZT-C13-L1 | addgene partial sequence | sequence record 110273 | TAL-R3 5'-cgccaccagatggtcgttgg-3'
AGGCCGGCTCAGCTGGGCCACAATGCTTTCGAGCGCTTGCTTGCCGCCACCGTTGCTGGCGATAGCCACC
ACTTGGTCCGGGGTCAGGCCATGGTCCTGGCACAGCACCGGCAACAGCCGCTGCACCGTTTCGAGCGCTT
GCTTGCCGCCACCGTTGCTGGCGATAGCCACCACTTGGTCCGGGGTCAGGCCATGGTCCTGGCACAGCAC
CGGCAACAGCCGCTGCACCGTTTCGAGCGCTTGCTTGCCGCCAATGTTGCTGGCGATAGCCACCACTTGG
TCCGGGGTCAGGCCATGGTCCTGGCACAGCACCGGCAACAGCCGCTGCACCGTTTCGAGCGCTTGCTTGC
CGCCATCGTGGCTGGCGATAGCCACCACTTGGTCCGGAGTCAGGCCATGGTCCTGGCACAGCACCGGCAA
CAGCCGCTGCACCGTTTCGAGCGCTTGCTTGCCGCCATCGTGGCTGGCGATAGCCACCACTTGGTCCGGA
GTCAGGCCATGGTCCTGGCACAGCACCGGCAACAGCCGCTGCACCGTTTCGAGCGCTTGCTTGCCGCCAT
CGTGGCTGGCGATAGCCACCACTTGGTCCGGAGTCAGGCCATGGTCCTGGCACAGCACCGGCAACAGCCG
CTGCACCGTTTCGAGCGCTTGCTTGCCGCCACCGTTGCTGGCGATAGCCACCACTTGGTCCGGGGTCAGG
CCATGGTCCTGGCACAGCACCGGCAACAGCCGCTGCACCGTTTCGAGCGCTTGCTTGCCGCCATCGTGGC
TGGCGATAGCCACCACTTGGTCCGGAGTCAGGCCATGGTCCTGGCACAGCACCGGCAACAGCCGCTGCAC
CGTTTCGAGCGCTTGCTTGCCGCCACCGTTGCTGGCGATAGCCACCACTTGGTCCGGGGTCAGGCCATGG
TCCTGGCACAGCACCGGCAACAGCCGCTGCACCGTTTCGAGCGCTTGCTTGCCGCCACCGTTGCTGGCGA
TAGCCACCACTTGGTCCGGGGTCAGGCCATGGTCCTGGCACAGCA
